Addgene plasmid #49126: pEMS1996
Purpose: AAV plasmid with UGT8 (Ple267) promoter driving expression of iCre.
Depositing lab: Elizabeth Simpson. Depositing organization: University of British Columbia. Publication: New MiniPromoter Ple345 (NEFL) Drives Strong and Specific Expression in Retinal Ganglion Cells of Mouse and Primate Retina. Simpson E, Korecki AJ, Fornes O, McGill TJ, Cueva-Vargas JL, Agostinone J, Farkas RA, Hickmott JW, Lam SL, Mathelier A, Renner LM, Stoddard J, Zhou M, Di Polo A, Neuringer M, Wasserman WW. Hum Gene Ther. 2018 Jul 31. doi: 10.1089/hum.2018.118. PubMed 30062914.
Backbone
  Vector backbone: AAV2
  Vector type: Mammalian Expression, AAV
Growth in bacteria
  Bacterial resistance: Ampicillin, 100 μg/mL
  Growth temperature: 37°C
  Growth strain: SURE
  Copy number: Low Copy
Gene/Insert
  Gene/Insert name: ssAAV-Ple267-iCre (alt name: iCre)
  Species: Synthetic
  Promoter: UGT8
  Cloning method: Restriction Enzyme; 5′ cloning site Unknown (unknown if destroyed); 3′ cloning site Unknown (unknown if destroyed)
Terms and licenses: Academic/Nonprofit Terms; Industry Terms: Not Available to Industry
Depositor comments: Please see the annotated GenBank file and the additional image file for the specific location of the minipromoter in this plasmid.
How to cite: pEMS1996 was a gift from Elizabeth Simpson (Addgene plasmid # 49126 ; http://n2t.net/addgene:49126 ; RRID:Addgene_49126)
