[The description below was written by a language model from this plasmid's Addgene catalogue record and pLannotate feature annotations shown in this document.]
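Description:
pEMS1996 is a single-stranded AAV (ssAAV) transfer plasmid built on an AAV2 backbone, in which the UGT8-derived MiniPromoter Ple267 drives expression of iCre, a synthetic, codon-improved form of the bacteriophage P1 Cre recombinase. The 7,711 nt plasmid carries two AAV2 inverted terminal repeats, one spanning the sequence origin and one downstream of the expression cassette. These supply the cis signals needed for the intervening DNA to be replicated and packaged into recombinant AAV particles when helper functions are provided in trans. The bacterial portion contains an AmpR (β-lactamase) gene with its own promoter for ampicillin selection, a ColE1/pUC-type origin, an f1 phage origin, and leftover lac elements (lacZα and lacI fragments, CAP site, lac promoter and operator) from the parent cloning vector. The catalogue lists the plasmid as low copy despite the pUC-type origin, and names a recombination-deficient strain for propagation, consistent with the instability typical of ITR-containing plasmids.

Within the ITRs, the automated annotation leaves roughly three kilobases after the left ITR unlabelled. This is presumably where Ple267 sits, although the feature table does not mark it and the depositor refers users to the annotated GenBank file for its exact position. Downstream come a chimeric β-globin/immunoglobulin heavy chain intron, which generally enhances transcript processing and expression, then the Cre coding sequence and an SV40 polyadenylation signal with an adjacent large T antigen fragment. The construct belongs to a series of compact human-derived promoters tested for cell-type-restricted expression from AAV. Its recombinase output would allow promoter activity to be read out, or loxP-flanked alleles to be recombined, in the cells where Ple267 is active. The record does not state which cell types those are.
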