Features (pLannotate 1.2.2; 15 found; start..end, strand, type, name):
   3269..3401    +  intron         chimeric intron: chimera between introns from human β-globin and immunoglobulin heavy chain genes
   3428..4456    +  CDS            cre: RECR_BPP1 - Experimental evidence at protein level: Swiss-Prot protein existence level 1. Catalyzes site-specific recombination between two 34-base- pair LOXP sites. Its role is to maintain the phage genome as a monomeric unit-copy plasmid in the lysogenic state. From Escherichia phage P1 (Bacteriophage P1).
   4482..4603    -  polyA_signal   SV40 poly(A) signal: SV40 polyadenylation signal
   4626..4694    -  CDS            large T antigen (fragment): large T antigen from SV40 (simian virus 40)
   4772..4902    +  repeat_region  AAV2 ITR (fragment): inverted terminal repeat of adeno-associated virus serotype 2 inverted
   4916..5073    +  CDS            lacZα (fragment): LacZα fragment of β-galactosidase; lacZ fragment
   5078..5506    +  rep_origin     f1 ori (sequence partly withheld): f1 bacteriophage origin of replication; arrow indicates direction of (+) strand synthesis
   5559..5663    +  promoter       AmpR promoter: bla
   5664..6524    +  CDS            AmpR: β-lactamase; bla; confers resistance to ampicillin, carbenicillin, and related antibiotics
   6695..7283    +  rep_origin     ori: high-copy-number ColE1/pMB1/pBR322/pUC origin of replication
   7466..7558    +  CDS            lacI (fragment): lac repressor; lacI; The lac repressor binds to the lac operator to inhibit transcription in E. coli. This inhibition can be relieved by adding lactose or isopropyl-β-D-thiogalactopyranoside (IPTG).
   7571..7592    +  protein_bind   CAP binding site: CAP binding activates transcription in the presence of cAMP. E. coli catabolite activator protein
   7607..7637    +  promoter       lac promoter: promoter for the E. coli lac operon
   7645..7661    +  protein_bind   lac operator: The lac repressor binds to the lac operator to inhibit transcription in E. coli. This inhibition can be relieved by adding lactose or isopropyl-β-D-thiogalactopyranoside (IPTG). lac repressor encoded by lacI
   7711..130     -  repeat_region  AAV2 ITR (fragment) (across the origin): inverted terminal repeat of adeno-associated virus serotype 2 inverted
>Addgene plasmid #49126 | pEMS1996 | depositor full sequence | sequence record 73227 | pEMS1996 sequence 7711 bps
CTGCGCGCTCGCTCGCTCACTGAGGCCGCCCGGGCAAAGCCCGGGCGTCGGGCGACCTTTGGTCGCCCGG
CCTCAGTGAGCGAGCGAGCGCGCAGAGAGGGAGTGGCCAACTCCATCACTAGGGGTTCCTTGTAGTTAAT
GATTAACCCGCCATGCTACTTATCTACGTAGCCATGCTCTAGGAAGATCGGAATTCCCTAGGCCGGCCAC
GCGTGGCGCGTAAAGTATTTCTAGGAAAGTACAAACTATTTAAAATCATTAGTTAGTTTTGAACTAAAAT
CCTTTAAAAATATACAACAAAAAAGGTAGTTTCCAGATGTCCTTTACACTGTTACTGAGAATGTAAAATG
TCTTTCATTAATTTGGATTCTTTAAACATTCCTCTATGATCATATTTAAGTGTGAAATTTTACTCCCTAT
TGTTGTAGATAATCTTTTAGTCAGGTAATGAATAGCACATGGTACAGAAAAACATATACATATACATTTT
CATTTCAGCTTTTCTGAAGCCCCATTGTTTATTTCAGGCTGCTTTACTGAGACTCCTTGCACTAAACGCC
TCTGGTTGCATTCCACTCAAGACAAAGGCATATTTTAGGGATGTACCTCTGACAAAGAGGTATTTATGGA
CCAGGAATCAGACTTTGGACAAATGGGCATTTCATTATAACACAGCCTAATTGTTAAAGCTCTTATTGAA
AAGAATAAAAATTTCATTAGTCATCACAGGAACTCAGCACAAACTCCTCCTCCTTTTCCCCACAATGCAC
AGAAAGAATGGCAGCTTTAAGCTTATCATTGAACATTTTGAAGGCTTTGGTCCTTCCTTCCTTTTGTTCC
ACTTGCACTAAGAAGTATTTTAGTAACAATTGTGAAATAACTGTGGTAATAATTTTAACGAAATTTTATA
AATGTATCTTCTGCTCCTAAGTGCAGCACACTGGGGGAAAGGAAAGGCCAAAAGAGGGAGGGTCATCAAC
TGCAGAGTTCCACGGGGTTCCAGGTGATTGCAGGTTATAAAGCAGCTTGGTGCCTGTATAGGCTTAGTAA
ATCAAGAAGTGATGTTAAGATAATGGAAACAGCCTGCTTTGTATAAATTTGTTTACTCTGTTCTCAATAG
GTAACATAATTTGCATCATATGCTCTATTTATGACACACCTGGATTCAGAAATGAGGTCATTAAGTTATA
AACTTCATCTGGTTCTTTTGTGAAAAATAGACATCAACTATTAGCCCACTTATAAAATAACCTGTATAAA
TTGTACCACCTGTCTCCATGAAGCCTCTTCAAGTGTTCACAACACTGATTTCTTGCTTTTATCATTTCAA
ACTCCAAAAGTGTATTTCAACTATTCATATGATGATTGAATAAACTTGTTTTACATTATGGAACACCCTT
ACTGTGTAGAGCTGTGAGAAATTCAATAATCAGTATTTAATGTGGACAAAAATAGATAGATTAGAGAAAC
AATAAACATGGACATATCTACACATAATATATACTCCTTTTCTATCCAAAAATCTGACAAAAACCTTACA
CAATGGTCAGTTTACACCATTTTAAGGACAAGGATGTGGTGAAACAATTTTAAACATTTTTATATAATAA
AAGAAAAAAGTTGTTTTAATTGCTAATGATCAAGTTTTTACCAAGAATTTACATATGCATCATCAAACAG
TAGCTTGAAACTGAAGCTTGACCTTTGAGAAATAAAGCTTTTAAAGTAAATGTCTAAATTCTCTTTTCTT
TATTATGTTACATTTCATTTACTTTAGGTTTTCTAGTGCAATTTAAATAAGAAATAAATAGAGAGTATGG
TAATCAGGTACAAAGGCTGTGAAAATATTCCCTGCATTTTGCACAGGGAATATGTTCAAATTCCTAATCT
GCAAAGAAGAAAAGTGCATTTTCTTTTTTGAAATGGCATTTGAAGATCTCTCCATCCATGAACATTCTTG
AGCATATGGATTTTACAATAACAGCAGTGTATATTAGTTTTTTAATTTATCATTAACTGATAACATATAC
AGTAAAATATAATTTCCGTTTTCTTATCTAAGGGCAGAAAATCCCAACCTATTTCTGAATCTCACTTTGG
AACAAGGACAGAATGACCTGACATGGCATTTTTGATTTCCAACGTTTAAACGCATAACGTTTGTGTGCTA
TGGAAGCATCTTAGCTTCTGGAATTTATGCTCGACACGAAACATAAACAATAAACAATTCAGTCCACGTT
ATATAGACATATCTCATATATATATGAGATATATATATATAAAATATCTTACGCACATGCACACTTAGAC
TTTCTCGGTTTTCATGAAACTCACAATCTACCTCAGGCGCTCAAAGGCACTCGGCCTCTCAGGTCTGAGG
CACCACAGAGAGGCTTCCTTGGGCACAGTTGCTTGCTGGTCAAGACGCCAACTTGGCAAGGTTATGCTGC
TGGCAAAGGCAGATTCGTCAGAATAAAGTCGCCACAGGCTCAACCAGGCAAATCATGAATGGCCCTTTCA
GCAGGAGCCTGAGAGGAGGGATGTTATTCAGCCCAGCAACCCTATTTACTTTTTTTCAGGATCCCCAAAC
TCGCGTTTTTTAAGGCTTTCCGCTACAGCACAGGGACTACGTGGGTGGTGGCAGAAAGGGCGCGGGACAC
GCCTCGCAAAGAGGGAAGAGTGGGCGGGGCCACGTGCCGGTGTCAGAGTTCGCAACTCGAGCGCCCAGAG
GGCTCGCGAAAAGTCCCAGCCTGCAAGCCAACCGCGCTCAGCGGACGACTGGCCGGATCCCAACGCGCTG
CCCCTTGCCCAGCCTGCGAGCGCGTGGTACGAAGGCGCGTCTGCATCCATGCCCCAGCCCGGGGAGCTGG
AGGCGCTCGCAGTCAGAGGCGAGTGATGCTAGGCTGAGCGCGTGGCGGCCCGTGTCGTGCCCCGCTGAGC
CAAGTGCGGAAGGGCAGCGGCGCGCTCCAGCTCTGCTCGCCGCGCGCAGGGCGGGGGGGGCTGGCCGCCC
GCTGGGAGCTGCGGACGAGCAGGCGCGCTGAGGACCCGAGGGAGGACACGGTTAAAGCATTGCTATCAAC
TGTGAACCCAGAGAGCCCTCCTTAGCCAACACGCTAACTCCGAAGCCTCCCTTACGCCCCCGAACCACCG
AAGGCGGCGACACCTGATTCAGCGCACAAACACAGGTCCCTTCTGTCCCGGATACAATTACGCGGCAGAC
ACACACTCAAACTCGGCGCGCCGAAGTTGGTCGTGAGGCACTGGGCAGGTAAGTATCAAGGTTACAAGAC
AGGTTTAAGGAGACCAATAGAAACTGGGCTTGTCGAGACAGAGAAGACTCTTGCGTTTCTGATAGGCACC
TATTGGTCTTACTGACATCCACTTTGCCTTTCTCTCCACAGGTGTCCACTCCCAGGCGGCCGCCACCATG
TCCAACCTGCTGACTGTGCACCAAAACCTGCCTGCCCTCCCTGTGGATGCCACCTCTGATGAAGTCAGGA
AGAACCTGATGGACATGTTCAGGGACAGGCAGGCCTTCTCTGAACACACCTGGAAGATGCTCCTGTCTGT
GTGCAGATCCTGGGCTGCCTGGTGCAAGCTGAACAACAGGAAATGGTTCCCTGCTGAACCTGAGGATGTG
AGGGACTACCTCCTGTACCTGCAAGCCAGAGGCCTGGCTGTGAAGACCATCCAACAGCACCTGGGCCAGC
TCAACATGCTGCACAGGAGATCTGGCCTGCCTCGCCCTTCTGACTCCAATGCTGTGTCCCTGGTGATGAG
GAGAATCAGAAAGGAGAATGTGGATGCTGGGGAGAGAGCCAAGCAGGCCCTGGCCTTTGAACGCACTGAC
TTTGACCAAGTCAGATCCCTGATGGAGAACTCTGACAGATGCCAGGACATCAGGAACCTGGCCTTCCTGG
GCATTGCCTACAACACCCTGCTGCGCATTGCCGAAATTGCCAGAATCAGAGTGAAGGACATCTCCCGCAC
CGATGGTGGGAGAATGCTGATCCACATTGGCAGGACCAAGACCCTGGTGTCCACAGCTGGTGTGGAGAAG
GCCCTGTCCCTGGGGGTTACCAAGCTGGTGGAGAGATGGATCTCTGTGTCTGGTGTGGCTGATGACCCCA
ACAACTACCTGTTCTGCCGGGTCAGAAAGAATGGTGTGGCTGCCCCTTCTGCCACCTCCCAACTGTCCAC
CCGGGCCCTGGAAGGGATCTTTGAGGCCACCCACCGCCTGATCTATGGTGCCAAGGATGACTCTGGGCAG
AGATACCTGGCCTGGTCTGGCCACTCTGCCAGAGTGGGTGCTGCCAGGGACATGGCCAGGGCTGGTGTGT
CCATCCCTGAAATCATGCAGGCTGGTGGCTGGACCAATGTGAACATAGTGATGAACTACATCAGAAACCT
GGACTCTGAGACTGGGGCCATGGTGAGGCTGCTCGAGGATGGGGACTGAGCGGCCGCGATCGCAGACATG
ATAAGATACATTGATGAGTTTGGACAAACCACAACTAGAATGCAGTGAAAAAAATGCTTTATTTGTGAAA
TTTGTGATGCTATTGCTTTATTTGTAACCATTATAAGCTGCAATAAACAAGTTAACAACAACAATTGCAT
TCATTTTATGTTTCAGGTTCAGGGGGAGATGTGGGAGGTTTTTTAAAGCAAGTAAAACCTCTACAAATGT
GGTAGTCGAAATTCCCGATAAGGATCTTCCTAGAGCATGGCTACGTAGATAAGTAGCATGGCGGGTTAAT
CATTAACTACAAGGAACCCCTAGTGATGGAGTTGGCCACTCCCTCTCTGCGCGCTCGCTCGCTCACTGAG
GCCGGGCGACCAAAGGTCGCCCGACGCCCGGGCTTTGCCCGGGCGGCCTCAGTGAGCGAGCGAGCGCGCA
GCCTTAATTAACCTAATTCACTGGCCGTCGTTTTACAACGTCGTGACTGGGAAAACCCTGGCGTTACCCA
ACTTAATCGCCTTGCAGCACATCCCCCTTTCGCCAGCTGGCGTAATAGCGAAGAGGCCCGCACCGATCGC
CCTTCCCAACAGTTGCGCAGCCTGAATGGCGAATGGG
[124 nt withheld, positions 5078-5201]
C
[91 nt withheld, positions 5203-5293]
A
[49 nt withheld, positions 5295-5343]
CCTTTGACGTTGGAGTCCACGTTCTTT
[37 nt withheld, positions 5371-5407]
ACCCTATCTCGGTCTATTCTTTTGATTTATAAGGGATTTTGCCGATTTCGGCCTATTGGTTAAAAAATGA
GCTGATTTAACAAAAATTTAACGCGAATTTTAACAAAATATTAACGCTTACAATTTAGGTGGCACTTTTC
GGGGAAATGTGCGCGGAACCCCTATTTGTTTATTTTTCTAAATACATTCAAATATGTATCCGCTCATGAG
ACAATAACCCTGATAAATGCTTCAATAATATTGAAAAAGGAAGAGTATGAGTATTCAACATTTCCGTGTC
GCCCTTATTCCCTTTTTTGCGGCATTTTGCCTTCCTGTTTTTGCTCACCCAGAAACGCTGGTGAAAGTAA
AAGATGCTGAAGATCAGTTGGGTGCACGAGTGGGTTACATCGAACTGGATCTCAACAGCGGTAAGATCCT
TGAGAGTTTTCGCCCCGAAGAACGTTTTCCAATGATGAGCACTTTTAAAGTTCTGCTATGTGGCGCGGTA
TTATCCCGTATTGACGCCGGGCAAGAGCAACTCGGTCGCCGCATACACTATTCTCAGAATGACTTGGTTG
AGTACTCACCAGTCACAGAAAAGCATCTTACGGATGGCATGACAGTAAGAGAATTATGCAGTGCTGCCAT
AACCATGAGTGATAACACTGCGGCCAACTTACTTCTGACAACGATCGGAGGACCGAAGGAGCTAACCGCT
TTTTTGCACAACATGGGGGATCATGTAACTCGCCTTGATCGTTGGGAACCGGAGCTGAATGAAGCCATAC
CAAACGACGAGCGTGACACCACGATGCCTGTAGCAATGGCAACAACGTTGCGCAAACTATTAACTGGCGA
ACTACTTACTCTAGCTTCCCGGCAACAATTAATAGACTGGATGGAGGCGGATAAAGTTGCAGGACCACTT
CTGCGCTCGGCCCTTCCGGCTGGCTGGTTTATTGCTGATAAATCTGGAGCCGGTGAGCGTGGGTCTCGCG
GTATCATTGCAGCACTGGGGCCAGATGGTAAGCCCTCCCGTATCGTAGTTATCTACACGACGGGGAGTCA
GGCAACTATGGATGAACGAAATAGACAGATCGCTGAGATAGGTGCCTCACTGATTAAGCATTGGTAACTG
TCAGACCAAGTTTACTCATATATACTTTAGATTGATTTAAAACTTCATTTTTAATTTAAAAGGATCTAGG
TGAAGATCCTTTTTGATAATCTCATGACCAAAATCCCTTAACGTGAGTTTTCGTTCCACTGAGCGTCAGA
CCCCGTAGAAAAGATCAAAGGATCTTCTTGAGATCCTTTTTTTCTGCGCGTAATCTGCTGCTTGCAAACA
AAAAAACCACCGCTACCAGCGGTGGTTTGTTTGCCGGATCAAGAGCTACCAACTCTTTTTCCGAAGGTAA
CTGGCTTCAGCAGAGCGCAGATACCAAATACTGTTCTTCTAGTGTAGCCGTAGTTAGGCCACCACTTCAA
GAACTCTGTAGCACCGCCTACATACCTCGCTCTGCTAATCCTGTTACCAGTGGCTGCTGCCAGTGGCGAT
AAGTCGTGTCTTACCGGGTTGGACTCAAGACGATAGTTACCGGATAAGGCGCAGCGGTCGGGCTGAACGG
GGGGTTCGTGCACACAGCCCAGCTTGGAGCGAACGACCTACACCGAACTGAGATACCTACAGCGTGAGCT
ATGAGAAAGCGCCACGCTTCCCGAAGGGAGAAAGGCGGACAGGTATCCGGTAAGCGGCAGGGTCGGAACA
GGAGAGCGCACGAGGGAGCTTCCAGGGGGAAACGCCTGGTATCTTTATAGTCCTGTCGGGTTTCGCCACC
TCTGACTTGAGCGTCGATTTTTGTGATGCTCGTCAGGGGGGCGGAGCCTATGGAAAAACGCCAGCAACGC
GGCCTTTTTACGGTTCCTGGCCTTTTGCTGGCCTTTTGCTCACATGTTCTTTCCTGCGTTATCCCCTGAT
TCTGTGGATAACCGTATTACCGCCTTTGAGTGAGCTGATACCGCTCGCCGCAGCCGAACGACCGAGCGCA
GCGAGTCAGTGAGCGAGGAAGCGGAAGAGCGCCCAATACGCAAACCGCCTCTCCCCGCGCGTTGGCCGAT
TCATTAATGCAGCTGGCACGACAGGTTTCCCGACTGGAAAGCGGGCAGTGAGCGCAACGCAATTAATGTG
AGTTAGCTCACTCATTAGGCACCCCAGGCTTTACACTTTATGCTTCCGGCTCGTATGTTGTGTGGAATTG
TGAGCGGATAACAATTTCACACAGGAAACAGCTATGACCATGATTACGCCAGATTTAATTAAGG
