>Addgene plasmid #49126 | pEMS1996 | addgene partial sequence | sequence record 80447 | chim-int-F 5'-TCTTACTGACATCCACTTTGCC-3'
CCAGGCGGCCGCCACCATGTCCAACCTGCTGACTGTGCACCAAAACCTGCCTGCCCTCCCTGTGGATGCC
ACCTCTGATGAAGTCAGGAAGAACCTGATGGACATGTTCAGGGACAGGCAGGCCTTCTCTGAACACACCT
GGAAGATGCTCCTGTCTGTGTGCAGATCCTGGGCTGCCTGGTGCAAGCTGAACAACAGGAAATGGTTCCC
TGCTGAACCTGAGGATGTGAGGGACTACCTCCTGTACCTGCAAGCCAGAGGCCTGGCTGTGAAGACCATC
CAACAGCACCTGGGCCAGCTCAACATGCTGCACAGGAGATCTGGCCTGCCTCGCCCTTCTGACTCCAATG
CTGTGTCCCTGGTGATGAGGAGAATCAGAAAGGAGAATGTGGATGCTGGGGAGAGAGCCAAGCAGGCCCT
GGCCTTTGAACGCACTGACTTTGACCAAGTCAGATCCCTGATGGAGAACTCTGACAGATGCCAGGACATC
AGGAACCTGGCCTTCCTGGGCATTGCCTACAACACCCTGCTGCGCATTGCCGAAATTGCCAGAATCAGAG
TGAAGGACATCTCCCGCACCGATGGTGGGAGAATGCTGATCCACATTGGCAGGACCAAGACCCTGGTGTC
CACAGCTGGTGTGGAGAAGGCCCTGTCCCTGGGGGTTACCAAGCTGGTGGAGAGATGGATCTCTGTGTCT
GGTGTGGCTGATGACCCCAACAACTACCTGTTCTGCCGGGTCAGAAAGAATGGTGTGGCTGCCCCTTCTG
CCACCTCCCAACTGTCCACCCGGGCCCTGGAAGGGATCTTTGAGGCCACCCACCGCCTGATCTATGGTGC
CAAGGATGACTCTGGGCA
