>Addgene plasmid #49126 | pEMS1996 | addgene partial sequence | sequence record 80755 | pCAGGS-3 5'-TCCTTAAACCTGTCTTGTAA-3'
ACTTCGGCGCGCCGAGTTTGAGTGTGTGTCTGCCGCGTAATTGTATCCGGGACAGAAGGGACCTGTGTTT
GTGCGCTGAATCAGGTGTCGCCGCCTTCGGTGGTTCGGGGGCGTAAGGGAGGCTTCGGAGTTAGCGTGTT
GGCTAAGGAGGGCTCTCTGGGTTCACAGTTGATAGCAATGCTTTAACCGTGTCCTCCCTCGGGTCCTCAG
CGCGCCTGCTCGTCCGCAGCTCCCAGCGGGCGGCCAGCCCCCCCCGCCCTGCGCGCGGCGAGCAGAGCTG
GAGCGCGCCGCTGCCCTTCCGCACTTGGCTCAGCGGGGCACGACACGGGCCGCCACGCGCTCAGCCTAGC
ATCACTCGCCTCTGACTGCGAGCGCCTCCAGCTCCCCGGGCTGGGGCATGGATGCAGACGCGCCTTCGTA
CCACGCGCTCGCAGGCTGGGCAAGGGGCAGCGCGTTGGGATCCGGCCAGTCGTCCGCTGAGCGCGGTTGG
CTTGCAGGCTGGGACTTTTCGCGAGCCCTCTGGGCGCTCGAGTTGCGAACTCTGACACCGGCACGTGGCC
CCGCCCACTCTTCCCTCTTTGCGAGGCGTGTCCCGCGCCCTTTCTGCCACCACCCACGTAGTCCCTGTGC
TGTAGCGGAAAGCCTTAAAAAACGCGAGTTTGGGGATCCTGAAAAAAAGTAAATAGGGTTGCTGGGCTGA
ATAACATCCCTCCTCTCAGGCTCCTGCTGAAAGGGCCATTCATGATTTGCCTGGTTGAGCCTGTGGCGAC
TTTATTCTGACGAATCTGCCTTTGCCAGCAGCATAA
